Addgene plasmid #223082: pCMV-T7-SpCas9(LWQYQH)-P2A-EGFP (RAS2885)
Purpose: pCMV and pT7 Human expression plasmid for SpCas9 enzyme with LWQYQH amino acids at positions 1135,1136,1218,1219,1335,T1337 with C-term BPNLS-P2A-EGFP
Depositing lab: Benjamin Kleinstiver. Depositing organization: Massachusetts General Hospital. Publication: Custom CRISPR-Cas9 PAM variants via scalable engineering and machine learning. Silverstein RA, Kim N, Kroell AS, Walton RT, Delano J, Butcher RM, Pacesa M, Smith BK, Christie KA, Ha LL, Meis RJ, Clark AB, Spinner AD, Lazzarotto CR, Li Y, Matsubara A, Urbina EO, Dahl GA, Correia BE, Marks DS, Tsai SQ, Pinello L, De Ravin SS, Liu Q, Kleinstiver BP. Nature. 2025 Apr 22. doi: 10.1038/s41586-025-09021-y. PubMed 40262634.
Backbone
  Vector backbone: pCMV-T7-SpCas9-P2A-EGFP (RTW3027)
  Backbone manufacturer: Benjamin Kleinstiver, Addgene plasmid #139987
  Vector type: Mammalian Expression, CRISPR
Growth in bacteria
  Bacterial resistance: Ampicillin, 100 μg/mL
  Growth temperature: 37°C
  Growth strain: DH5alpha
  Copy number: High Copy
Gene/Insert
  Gene/Insert name: human codon optimized nuclease SpCas9(LWQYQH)-P2A-EGFP (alt names: RAS2885; SpCas9(LWQYQH))
  Species: Synthetic
  Mutation: SpCas9(LWQYQH)=D1135L, S1136W, G1218Q, E1219Y, R1335Q, T1337H
  Promoter: CMV and T7
  Tag / fusion protein: BPNLS-3xFLAG-P2A-EGFP (C terminal on insert)
  Cloning method: Gibson Cloning
  Sequencing primers: 5′ oBK6928-CCAAGTCTCCACCCCATTGACG; 3′ oBK219-GGGAGTGGCACCTTCCAGGGTC
Terms and licenses: Academic/Nonprofit Terms; Industry Terms: Not Available to Industry
How to cite: pCMV-T7-SpCas9(LWQYQH)-P2A-EGFP (RAS2885) was a gift from Benjamin Kleinstiver (Addgene plasmid # 223082 ; http://n2t.net/addgene:223082 ; RRID:Addgene_223082)
