[The description below was written by a language model from this plasmid's Addgene catalogue record and pLannotate feature annotations shown in this document.]
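Description:
pCMV-T7-SpCas9(LWQYQH)-P2A-EGFP (RAS2885) is an 8.4 kb mammalian expression and CRISPR plasmid built by Gibson cloning on the pCMV-T7-SpCas9-P2A-EGFP backbone. It is propagated in E. coli as a high-copy plasmid through a ColE1/pUC-type origin and is selected with ampicillin via the β-lactamase gene and its native promoter. Short remnants of cloning-vector sequence (lac promoter/operator, CAP site, fragments of lacI, an MCS, an SV40 promoter and the pBR322 bom region) are also annotated but have no evident role in the payload.

The expression cassette places the human CMV immediate-early enhancer and promoter upstream of a T7 promoter, so the same open reading frame can be transcribed by RNA polymerase II in transfected human cells or by T7 RNA polymerase, for example for in vitro transcription. The insert is a human codon-optimized Streptococcus pyogenes Cas9 nuclease; the annotation software labels it as two overlapping "split" Cas9 halves, but these together span one continuous coding region. It carries six substitutions: D1135L, S1136W, G1218Q, E1219Y, R1335Q and T1337H. The associated publication concerns engineering custom Cas9 PAM variants, but the record does not state the PAM preference of this particular variant. At the C terminus the nuclease is fused to a bipartite nuclear localization signal (BPNLS) and a 3xFLAG epitope for detection, followed by a P2A ribosome-skipping peptide and EGFP, so that a separate green fluorescent protein marks cells expressing the nuclease. A bGH polyadenylation signal terminates the transcript. No guide RNA cassette is annotated, so a guide would have to be supplied separately for genome-editing experiments.
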