Features (pLannotate 1.2.2; 18 found; start..end, strand, type, name):
    244..832     -  rep_origin     ori: high-copy-number ColE1/pMB1/pBR322/pUC origin of replication
   1003..1863    -  CDS            AmpR: β-lactamase; bla; confers resistance to ampicillin, carbenicillin, and related antibiotics
   1864..1968    -  promoter       AmpR promoter: bla
   2039..2083    -  misc_feature   bom (fragment): basis of mobility region from pBR322
   2238..2617    +  enhancer       CMV enhancer: human cytomegalovirus immediate early enhancer
   2618..2821    +  promoter       CMV promoter: human cytomegalovirus (CMV) immediate early promoter
   2863..2881    +  promoter       T7 promoter: promoter for bacteriophage T7 RNA polymerase
   2895..4613    +  CDS            Cas9(N): N-terminal portion of Streptococcus pyogenes Cas9 (Zetsche et al., 2015)
   4500..6998    +  CDS            Cas9(C): C-terminal portion of Streptococcus pyogenes Cas9 (Zetsche et al., 2015)
   7086..7151    +  CDS            3xFLAG: three tandem FLAG® epitope tags, followed by an enterokinase cleavage site
   7227..7943    +  CDS            EGFP: EGFP is a basic (constitutively fluorescent) green fluorescent protein published in 1996, derived from Aequorea victoria. It is reported to be a rapidly-maturing weak dimer with moderate acid sensitivity.
   7998..8222    +  polyA_signal   bGH poly(A) signal: bovine growth hormone polyadenylation signal
   8226..8247    +  promoter       SV40 promoter (fragment): SV40 enhancer and early promoter
   8252..8268    +  misc_feature   MCS (fragment): pBluescript multiple cloning site
   8317..8333    -  protein_bind   lac operator: The lac repressor binds to the lac operator to inhibit transcription in E. coli. This inhibition can be relieved by adding lactose or isopropyl-β-D-thiogalactopyranoside (IPTG). lac repressor encoded by lacI
   8341..8371    -  promoter       lac promoter: promoter for the E. coli lac operon
   8386..8407    -  protein_bind   CAP binding site: CAP binding activates transcription in the presence of cAMP. E. coli catabolite activator protein
   8420..61      -  CDS            lacI (fragment) (across the origin): lac repressor; lacI; The lac repressor binds to the lac operator to inhibit transcription in E. coli. This inhibition can be relieved by adding lactose or isopropyl-β-D-thiogalactopyranoside (IPTG).
>Addgene plasmid #223082 | pCMV-T7-SpCas9(LWQYQH)-P2A-EGFP (RAS2885) | addgene full sequence | sequence record 447660 | Addgene NGS Result
GTGCCAGCTGCATTAATGAATCGGCCAACGCGCGGGGAGAGGCGGTTTGCGTATTGGGCGCTCTTCCGCT
TCCTCGCTCACTGACTCGCTGCGCTCGGTCGTTCGGCTGCGGCGAGCGGTATCAGCTCACTCAAAGGCGG
TAATACGGTTATCCACAGAATCAGGGGATAACGCAGGAAAGAACATGTGAGCAAAAGGCCAGCAAAAGGC
CAGGAACCGTAAAAAGGCCGCGTTGCTGGCGTTTTTCCATAGGCTCCGCCCCCCTGACGAGCATCACAAA
AATCGACGCTCAAGTCAGAGGTGGCGAAACCCGACAGGACTATAAAGATACCAGGCGTTTCCCCCTGGAA
GCTCCCTCGTGCGCTCTCCTGTTCCGACCCTGCCGCTTACCGGATACCTGTCCGCCTTTCTCCCTTCGGG
AAGCGTGGCGCTTTCTCATAGCTCACGCTGTAGGTATCTCAGTTCGGTGTAGGTCGTTCGCTCCAAGCTG
GGCTGTGTGCACGAACCCCCCGTTCAGCCCGACCGCTGCGCCTTATCCGGTAACTATCGTCTTGAGTCCA
ACCCGGTAAGACACGACTTATCGCCACTGGCAGCAGCCACTGGTAACAGGATTAGCAGAGCGAGGTATGT
AGGCGGTGCTACAGAGTTCTTGAAGTGGTGGCCTAACTACGGCTACACTAGAAGAACAGTATTTGGTATC
TGCGCTCTGCTGAAGCCAGTTACCTTCGGAAAAAGAGTTGGTAGCTCTTGATCCGGCAAACAAACCACCG
CTGGTAGCGGTGGTTTTTTTGTTTGCAAGCAGCAGATTACGCGCAGAAAAAAAGGATCTCAAGAAGATCC
TTTGATCTTTTCTACGGGGTCTGACGCTCAGTGGAACGAAAACTCACGTTAAGGGATTTTGGTCATGAGA
TTATCAAAAAGGATCTTCACCTAGATCCTTTTAAATTAAAAATGAAGTTTTAAATCAATCTAAAGTATAT
ATGAGTAAACTTGGTCTGACAGTTACCAATGCTTAATCAGTGAGGCACCTATCTCAGCGATCTGTCTATT
TCGTTCATCCATAGTTGCCTGACTCCCCGTCGTGTAGATAACTACGATACGGGAGGGCTTACCATCTGGC
CCCAGTGCTGCAATGATACCGCGAGACCCACGCTCACCGGCTCCAGATTTATCAGCAATAAACCAGCCAG
CCGGAAGGGCCGAGCGCAGAAGTGGTCCTGCAACTTTATCCGCCTCCATCCAGTCTATTAATTGTTGCCG
GGAAGCTAGAGTAAGTAGTTCGCCAGTTAATAGTTTGCGCAACGTTGTTGCCATTGCTACAGGCATCGTG
GTGTCACGCTCGTCGTTTGGTATGGCTTCATTCAGCTCCGGTTCCCAACGATCAAGGCGAGTTACATGAT
CCCCCATGTTGTGCAAAAAAGCGGTTAGCTCCTTCGGTCCTCCGATCGTTGTCAGAAGTAAGTTGGCCGC
AGTGTTATCACTCATGGTTATGGCAGCACTGCATAATTCTCTTACTGTCATGCCATCCGTAAGATGCTTT
TCTGTGACTGGTGAGTACTCAACCAAGTCATTCTGAGAATAGTGTATGCGGCGACCGAGTTGCTCTTGCC
CGGCGTCAATACGGGATAATACCGCGCCACATAGCAGAACTTTAAAAGTGCTCATCATTGGAAAACGTTC
TTCGGGGCGAAAACTCTCAAGGATCTTACCGCTGTTGAGATCCAGTTCGATGTAACCCACTCGTGCACCC
AACTGATCTTCAGCATCTTTTACTTTCACCAGCGTTTCTGGGTGAGCAAAAACAGGAAGGCAAAATGCCG
CAAAAAAGGGAATAAGGGCGACACGGAAATGTTGAATACTCATACTCTTCCTTTTTCAATATTATTGAAG
CATTTATCAGGGTTATTGTCTCATGAGCGGATACATATTTGAATGTATTTAGAAAAATAAACAAATAGGG
GTTCCGCGCACATTTCCCCGAAAAGTGCCACCTGACGTCGACGGATCGGGAGATCGATCTCCCGATCCCC
TAGGGTCGACTCTCAGTACAATCTGCTCTGATGCCGCATAGTTAAGCCAGTATCTGCTCCCTGCTTGTGT
GTTGGAGGTCGCTGAGTAGTGCGCGAGCAAAATTTAAGCTACAACAAGGCAAGGCTTGACCGACAATTGC
ATGAAGAATCTGCTTAGGGTTAGGCGTTTTGCGCTGCTTCGCGATGTACGGGCCAGATATACGCGTTGAC
ATTGATTATTGACTAGTTATTAATAGTAATCAATTACGGGGTCATTAGTTCATAGCCCATATATGGAGTT
CCGCGTTACATAACTTACGGTAAATGGCCCGCCTGGCTGACCGCCCAACGACCCCCGCCCATTGACGTCA
ATAATGACGTATGTTCCCATAGTAACGCCAATAGGGACTTTCCATTGACGTCAATGGGTGGAGTATTTAC
GGTAAACTGCCCACTTGGCAGTACATCAAGTGTATCATATGCCAAGTACGCCCCCTATTGACGTCAATGA
CGGTAAATGGCCCGCCTGGCATTATGCCCAGTACATGACCTTATGGGACTTTCCTACTTGGCAGTACATC
TACGTATTAGTCATCGCTATTACCATGGTGATGCGGTTTTGGCAGTACATCAATGGGCGTGGATAGCGGT
TTGACTCACGGGGATTTCCAAGTCTCCACCCCATTGACGTCAATGGGAGTTTGTTTTGGCACCAAAATCA
ACGGGACTTTCCAAAATGTCGTAACAACTCCGCCCCATTGACGCAAATGGGCGGTAGGCGTGTACGGTGG
GAGGTCTATATAAGCAGAGCTGGTTTAGTGAACCGTCAGATCCGCTAGAGATCCGCGGCCGCTAATACGA
CTCACTATAGGGAGAGCCGCCACCATGGACAAGAAGTACAGCATCGGCCTGGACATCGGCACCAACTCTG
TGGGCTGGGCCGTGATCACCGACGAGTACAAGGTGCCCAGCAAGAAATTCAAGGTGCTGGGCAACACCGA
CCGGCACAGCATCAAGAAGAACCTGATCGGAGCCCTGCTGTTCGACAGCGGCGAAACAGCCGAGGCCACC
CGGCTGAAGAGAACCGCCAGAAGAAGATACACCAGACGGAAGAACCGGATCTGCTATCTGCAAGAGATCT
TCAGCAACGAGATGGCCAAGGTGGACGACAGCTTCTTCCACAGACTGGAAGAGTCCTTCCTGGTGGAAGA
GGATAAGAAGCACGAGCGGCACCCCATCTTCGGCAACATCGTGGACGAGGTGGCCTACCACGAGAAGTAC
CCCACCATCTACCACCTGAGAAAGAAACTGGTGGACAGCACCGACAAGGCCGACCTGCGGCTGATCTATC
TGGCCCTGGCCCACATGATCAAGTTCCGGGGCCACTTCCTGATCGAGGGCGACCTGAACCCCGACAACAG
CGACGTGGACAAGCTGTTCATCCAGCTGGTGCAGACCTACAACCAGCTGTTCGAGGAAAACCCCATCAAC
GCCAGCGGCGTGGACGCCAAGGCCATCCTGTCTGCCAGACTGAGCAAGAGCAGACGGCTGGAAAATCTGA
TCGCCCAGCTGCCCGGCGAGAAGAAGAATGGCCTGTTCGGAAACCTGATTGCCCTGAGCCTGGGCCTGAC
CCCCAACTTCAAGAGCAACTTCGACCTGGCCGAGGATGCCAAACTGCAGCTGAGCAAGGACACCTACGAC
GACGACCTGGACAACCTGCTGGCCCAGATCGGCGACCAGTACGCCGACCTGTTTCTGGCCGCCAAGAACC
TGTCCGACGCCATCCTGCTGAGCGACATCCTGAGAGTGAACACCGAGATCACCAAGGCCCCCCTGAGCGC
CTCTATGATCAAGAGATACGACGAGCACCACCAGGACCTGACCCTGCTGAAAGCTCTCGTGCGGCAGCAG
CTGCCTGAGAAGTACAAAGAGATTTTCTTCGACCAGAGCAAGAACGGCTACGCCGGCTACATTGACGGCG
GAGCCAGCCAGGAAGAGTTCTACAAGTTCATCAAGCCCATCCTGGAAAAGATGGACGGCACCGAGGAACT
GCTCGTGAAGCTGAACAGAGAGGACCTGCTGCGGAAGCAGCGGACCTTCGACAACGGCAGCATCCCCCAC
CAGATCCACCTGGGAGAGCTGCACGCCATTCTGCGGCGGCAGGAAGATTTTTACCCATTCCTGAAGGACA
ACCGGGAAAAGATCGAGAAGATCCTGACCTTCCGCATCCCCTACTACGTGGGCCCTCTGGCCAGGGGAAA
CAGCAGATTCGCCTGGATGACCAGAAAGAGCGAGGAAACCATCACCCCCTGGAACTTCGAGGAAGTGGTG
GACAAGGGCGCTTCCGCCCAGAGCTTCATCGAGCGGATGACCAACTTCGATAAGAACCTGCCCAACGAGA
AGGTGCTGCCCAAGCACAGCCTGCTGTACGAGTACTTCACCGTGTATAACGAGCTGACCAAAGTGAAATA
CGTGACCGAGGGAATGAGAAAGCCCGCCTTCCTGAGCGGCGAGCAGAAAAAGGCCATCGTGGACCTGCTG
TTCAAGACCAACCGGAAAGTGACCGTGAAGCAGCTGAAAGAGGACTACTTCAAGAAAATCGAGTGCTTCG
ACTCCGTGGAAATCTCCGGCGTGGAAGATCGGTTCAACGCCTCCCTGGGCACATACCACGATCTGCTGAA
AATTATCAAGGACAAGGACTTCCTGGACAATGAGGAAAACGAGGACATTCTGGAAGATATCGTGCTGACC
CTGACACTGTTTGAGGACAGAGAGATGATCGAGGAACGGCTGAAAACCTATGCCCACCTGTTCGACGACA
AAGTGATGAAGCAGCTGAAGCGGCGGAGATACACCGGCTGGGGCAGGCTGAGCCGGAAGCTGATCAACGG
CATCCGGGACAAGCAGTCCGGCAAGACAATCCTGGATTTCCTGAAGTCCGACGGCTTCGCCAACAGAAAC
TTCATGCAGCTGATCCACGACGACAGCCTGACCTTTAAAGAGGACATCCAGAAAGCCCAGGTGTCCGGCC
AGGGCGATAGCCTGCACGAGCACATTGCCAATCTGGCCGGCAGCCCCGCCATTAAGAAGGGCATCCTGCA
GACAGTGAAGGTGGTGGACGAGCTCGTGAAAGTGATGGGCCGGCACAAGCCCGAGAACATCGTGATCGAA
ATGGCCAGAGAGAACCAGACCACCCAGAAGGGACAGAAGAACAGCCGCGAGAGAATGAAGCGGATCGAAG
AGGGCATCAAAGAGCTGGGCAGCCAGATCCTGAAAGAACACCCCGTGGAAAACACCCAGCTGCAGAACGA
GAAGCTGTACCTGTACTACCTGCAGAATGGGCGGGATATGTACGTGGACCAGGAACTGGACATCAACCGG
CTGTCCGACTACGATGTGGACCATATCGTGCCTCAGAGCTTTCTGAAGGACGACTCCATCGACAACAAGG
TGCTGACCAGAAGCGACAAGAACCGGGGCAAGAGCGACAACGTGCCCTCCGAAGAGGTCGTGAAGAAGAT
GAAGAACTACTGGCGGCAGCTGCTGAACGCCAAGCTGATTACCCAGAGAAAGTTCGACAATCTGACCAAG
GCCGAGAGAGGCGGCCTGAGCGAACTGGATAAGGCCGGCTTCATCAAGAGACAGCTGGTGGAAACCCGGC
AGATCACAAAGCACGTGGCACAGATCCTGGACTCCCGGATGAACACTAAGTACGACGAGAATGACAAGCT
GATCCGGGAAGTGAAAGTGATCACCCTGAAGTCCAAGCTGGTGTCCGATTTCCGGAAGGATTTCCAGTTT
TACAAAGTGCGCGAGATCAACAACTACCACCACGCCCACGACGCCTACCTGAACGCCGTCGTGGGAACCG
CCCTGATCAAAAAGTACCCTAAGCTGGAAAGCGAGTTCGTGTACGGCGACTACAAGGTGTACGACGTGCG
GAAGATGATCGCCAAGAGCGAGCAGGAAATCGGCAAGGCTACCGCCAAGTACTTCTTCTACAGCAACATC
ATGAACTTTTTCAAGACCGAGATTACCCTGGCCAACGGCGAGATCCGGAAGCGGCCTCTGATCGAGACAA
ACGGCGAAACCGGGGAGATCGTGTGGGATAAGGGCCGGGATTTTGCCACCGTGCGGAAAGTGCTGAGCAT
GCCCCAAGTGAATATCGTGAAAAAGACCGAGGTGCAGACAGGCGGCTTCAGCAAAGAGTCTATCCTGCCC
AAGAGGAACAGCGATAAGCTGATCGCCAGAAAGAAGGACTGGGACCCTAAGAAGTACGGCGGCTTCCTGT
GGCCCACCGTGGCCTATTCTGTGCTGGTGGTGGCCAAAGTGGAAAAGGGCAAGTCCAAGAAACTGAAGAG
TGTGAAAGAGCTGCTGGGGATCACCATCATGGAAAGAAGCAGCTTCGAGAAGAATCCCATCGACTTTCTG
GAAGCCAAGGGCTACAAAGAAGTGAAAAAGGACCTGATCATCAAGCTGCCTAAGTACTCCCTGTTCGAGC
TGGAAAACGGCCGGAAGAGAATGCTGGCCTCTGCCCAGTACCTGCAGAAGGGAAACGAACTGGCCCTGCC
CTCCAAATATGTGAACTTCCTGTACCTGGCCAGCCACTATGAGAAGCTGAAGGGCTCCCCCGAGGATAAT
GAGCAGAAACAGCTGTTTGTGGAACAGCACAAGCACTACCTGGACGAGATCATCGAGCAGATCAGCGAGT
TCTCCAAGAGAGTGATCCTGGCCGACGCTAATCTGGACAAAGTGCTGTCCGCCTACAACAAGCACCGGGA
TAAGCCCATCAGAGAGCAGGCCGAGAATATCATCCACCTGTTTACCCTGACCAATCTGGGAGCCCCTGCC
GCCTTCAAGTACTTTGACACCACCATCGACCGGAAGCAGTACCACAGCACCAAAGAGGTGCTGGACGCCA
CCCTGATCCACCAGAGCATCACCGGCCTGTACGAGACACGGATCGACCTGTCTCAGCTGGGAGGCGACGG
ATCCGGCGGAGGCGGAAGCGGGAAAAGAACCGCCGACGGCAGCGAATTCGAGCCCAAGAAGAAGAGGAAA
GTCTCGAGCGGAGGCGACTACAAAGACCATGACGGTGATTATAAAGATCATGACATCGATTACAAGGATG
ACGATGACAAGGGAGGCGGTGGAAGCGGCGCAACAAACTTCTCTCTGCTGAAACAAGCCGGAGATGTCGA
AGAGAATCCTGGACCGATGGTGAGCAAGGGCGAGGAGCTGTTCACCGGGGTGGTGCCCATCCTGGTCGAG
CTGGACGGCGACGTAAACGGCCACAAGTTCAGCGTGTCCGGCGAGGGCGAGGGCGATGCCACCTACGGCA
AGCTGACCCTGAAGTTCATCTGCACCACCGGCAAGCTGCCCGTGCCCTGGCCCACCCTCGTGACCACCCT
GACCTACGGCGTGCAGTGCTTCAGCCGCTACCCCGACCACATGAAGCAGCACGACTTCTTCAAGTCCGCC
ATGCCCGAAGGCTACGTCCAGGAGCGCACCATCTTCTTCAAGGACGACGGCAACTACAAGACCCGCGCCG
AGGTGAAGTTCGAGGGCGACACCCTGGTGAACCGCATCGAGCTGAAGGGCATCGACTTCAAGGAGGACGG
CAACATCCTGGGGCACAAGCTGGAGTACAACTACAACAGCCACAACGTCTATATCATGGCCGACAAGCAG
AAGAACGGCATCAAGGTGAACTTCAAGATCCGCCACAACATCGAGGACGGCAGCGTGCAGCTCGCCGACC
ACTACCAGCAGAACACCCCCATCGGCGACGGCCCCGTGCTGCTGCCCGACAACCACTACCTGAGCACCCA
GTCCGCCCTGAGCAAAGACCCCAACGAGAAGCGCGATCACATGGTCCTGCTGGAGTTCGTGACCGCCGCC
GGGATCACTCTCGGCATGGACGAGCTGTACAAGTGACCGGTCATCATCACCATCACCATTGAGTTTAAAC
CCGCTGATCAGCCTCGACTGTGCCTTCTAGTTGCCAGCCATCTGTTGTTTGCCCCTCCCCCGTGCCTTCC
TTGACCCTGGAAGGTGCCACTCCCACTGTCCTTTCCTAATAAAATGAGGAAATTGCATCGCATTGTCTGA
GTAGGTGTCATTCTATTCTGGGGGGTGGGGTGGGGCAGGACAGCAAGGGGGAGGATTGGGAAGACAATAG
CAGGCATGCTGGGGATGCGGTGGGCTCTATGGCTTCTGAGGCGGAAAGAACCAGCTGGGGCTCGATACCG
TCGACCTCTAGCTAGAGCTTGGCGTAATCATGGTCATAGCTGTTTCCTGTGTGAAATTGTTATCCGCTCA
CAATTCCACACAACATACGAGCCGGAAGCATAAAGTGTAAAGCCTAGGGTGCCTAATGAGTGAGCTAACT
CACATTAATTGCGTTGCGCTCACTGCCCGCTTTCCAGTCGGGAAACCTGTC
